Addgene plasmid #73975: pAAV-SEPT_Cdk2-T160A-siR
Purpose: HDR template to generate Cdk2-T160A-siR
Depositing lab: Steven Dowdy & Manuel Kaulich. Depositing organization: University of California, San Diego (UCSD). Publication: Efficient CRISPR-rAAV engineering of endogenous genes to study protein function by allele-specific RNAi. Kaulich M, Lee YJ, Lonn P, Springer AD, Meade BR, Dowdy SF. Nucleic Acids Res. 2015 Apr 20;43(7):e45. doi: 10.1093/nar/gku1403. Epub 2015 Jan 13. PubMed 25586224.
Backbone
  Vector backbone: pAAV-SEPT
  Backbone size w/o insert (bp): 5020
  Total vector size (bp): 7105
  Vector type: AAV
  Selectable markers: Neomycin (select with G418)
Growth in bacteria
  Bacterial resistance: Ampicillin, 100 μg/mL
  Growth temperature: 37°C
  Growth strain: NEB Stable
  Copy number: High Copy
Gene/Insert 1
  Gene/Insert name: Cdk2-LHA-siR
  Species: H. sapiens (human)
  Insert size (bp): 1075
  Mutation: siRNA target site mutated
  GenBank ID: NC_000012.12
  Entrez Gene: CDK2 (a.k.a. CDKN2, p33(CDK2))
  Cloning method: Restriction Enzyme; 5′ cloning site Asc1 (unknown if destroyed); 3′ cloning site Sac1 (unknown if destroyed)
  Sequencing primers: 5′ gcg GGCGCGCC ggagaggtgggttgggggccagtagaagg; 3′ gcg GAGCTC gcagggaaggagacacaaaaagaagggg
Gene/Insert 2
  Gene/Insert name: Cdk2-RHA-T160A
  Species: H. sapiens (human)
  Insert size (bp): 1031
  Mutation: T160 mutated to Ala
  GenBank ID: NC_000012.12
  Entrez Gene: CDK2 (a.k.a. CDKN2, p33(CDK2))
  Cloning method: Restriction Enzyme; 5′ cloning site Cla1 (unknown if destroyed); 3′ cloning site Sal1 (unknown if destroyed)
  Sequencing primers: 5′ gcg ATCGAT ccctagggttggactgaacaatcaaagttg; 3′ gcg GTCGAC gtttccttccctccatcatctttcccctccc
Terms and licenses: Academic/Nonprofit Terms; Industry Terms: Not Available to Industry
How to cite: pAAV-SEPT_Cdk2-T160A-siR was a gift from Steven Dowdy & Manuel Kaulich (Addgene plasmid # 73975 ; http://n2t.net/addgene:73975 ; RRID:Addgene_73975)
