[The description below was written by a language model from this plasmid's Addgene catalogue record and pLannotate feature annotations shown in this document.]
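Description:
pAAV-SEPT_Cdk2-T160A-siR is a recombinant AAV gene-targeting vector that serves as a homology-directed repair template for editing the endogenous human CDK2 locus. It is built on the pAAV-SEPT backbone (about 7.1 kb in total) and is propagated in E. coli as a high-copy plasmid through a ColE1/pUC-type origin with ampicillin resistance (AmpR, bla promoter). An M13 phage origin is also annotated in the bacterial backbone. Two AAV2 inverted terminal repeats flank the targeting cassette, so the region between them can be packaged into rAAV particles for delivery to human cells.

Between the ITRs, two roughly 1 kb CDK2 genomic homology arms surround a selection cassette. The left arm carries a mutated siRNA target site (siR), making the edited allele resistant to an siRNA that still silences the unmodified one. The right arm carries the T160A substitution, which replaces threonine 160 with alanine. Both arms contain annotated CDK2 coding fragments.

The central cassette consists of a chimeric intron, an EMCV IRES, a neomycin phosphotransferase gene and an SV40 poly(A) signal. No dedicated eukaryotic promoter is annotated, which is consistent with a promoter-trap design in which NeoR is expressed from the targeted locus after correct integration, allowing G418 selection. loxP sites in the same orientation flank the cassette, so Cre can excise the marker afterwards. Short annotated hits to p21, C14orf178, rop and bom are small fragments and probably incidental matches. The construct is intended for CRISPR-assisted rAAV engineering, to study CDK2 function by allele-specific RNAi.
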