Features (pLannotate 1.2.2; 21 found; start..end, strand, type, name):
      1..141     -  repeat_region  AAV2 ITR: inverted terminal repeat of adeno-associated virus serotype 2 inverted
    772..1095    +  CDS            CDK2 (fragment): CDK2_HUMAN - Also known as CDKN2. Experimental evidence at protein level: Swiss-Prot protein existence level 1. Serine/threonine-protein kinase involved in the control of the cell cycle; essential for meiosis, but dispensable for mitosis. Phosphorylates CTNNB1, USP37, p53/TP53, NPM1, CDK7, RB1, BRCA2, MYC, NPAT, EZH2. Triggers duplication of centrosomes and DNA. Acts at the G1-S transition to promote the E2F transcriptional program and the initiation of DNA synthesis, and modulates G2 progression; controls the timing of entry into mitosis/meiosis by controlling the subsequent activation of cyc
   1244..1262    +  misc_feature   MCS (fragment): pBluescript multiple cloning site
   1263..1296    +  protein_bind   loxP: Cre-mediated recombination occurs in the 8-bp core sequence (GCATACAT). Cre recombinase
   1334..1563    +  intron         chimeric intron: chimera between introns from adenovirus and immunoglobulin heavy chain genes
   1692..2154    +  misc_feature   IRES: internal ribosome entry site (IRES) of the encephalomyocarditis virus (EMCV)
   2173..2962    +  CDS            NeoR/KanR (fragment): aminoglycoside phosphotransferase from Tn5; aph(3')-II (or nptII); confers resistance to neomycin, kanamycin, and G418 (Geneticin®)
   2984..3118    -  polyA_signal   SV40 poly(A) signal: SV40 polyadenylation signal
   3184..3214    +  CDS            p21 (fragment): human cyclin-dependent kinase inhibitor 1A; Homo sapiens CDKN1A; mediates p53-dependent arrest in the G1 phase of the cell cycle
   3215..3248    +  protein_bind   loxP: Cre-mediated recombination occurs in the 8-bp core sequence (GCATACAT). Cre recombinase
   3281..3304    +  misc_feature   MCS (fragment): pBluescript multiple cloning site
   3724..3918    +  CDS            CDK2 (fragment): CDK2_HUMAN - Also known as CDKN2. Experimental evidence at protein level: Swiss-Prot protein existence level 1. Serine/threonine-protein kinase involved in the control of the cell cycle; essential for meiosis, but dispensable for mitosis. Phosphorylates CTNNB1, USP37, p53/TP53, NPM1, CDK7, RB1, BRCA2, MYC, NPAT, EZH2. Triggers duplication of centrosomes and DNA. Acts at the G1-S transition to promote the E2F transcriptional program and the initiation of DNA synthesis, and modulates G2 progression; controls the timing of entry into mitosis/meiosis by controlling the subsequent activation of cyc
   4090..4188    -  CDS            C14orf178 (fragment): CN178_HUMAN - Experimental evidence at transcript level: Swiss-Prot protein existence level 2. From Homo sapiens (Human).
   4368..4508    +  repeat_region  AAV2 ITR: inverted terminal repeat of adeno-associated virus serotype 2 inverted
   4513..4564    -  misc_feature   bom (fragment): basis of mobility region from pBR322
   4583..4963    +  rep_origin     M13 ori (sequence partly withheld): M13 bacteriophage origin of replication; arrow indicates direction of (+) strand synthesis
   5039..5088    -  misc_feature   bom (fragment): basis of mobility region from pBR322
   5190..5225    -  CDS            rop (fragment): Rop protein, which maintains plasmids at low copy number; rop
   5320..5424    +  promoter       AmpR promoter: bla
   5425..6285    +  CDS            AmpR: β-lactamase; bla; confers resistance to ampicillin, carbenicillin, and related antibiotics
   6456..7044    +  rep_origin     ori: high-copy-number ColE1/pMB1/pBR322/pUC origin of replication
>Addgene plasmid #73975 | pAAV-SEPT_Cdk2-T160A-siR | depositor full sequence | sequence record 140408 | pAAV-SEPT_Cdk2-T160A-siR sequence 7105 bps
CCTGCAGGCAGCTGCGCGCTCGCTCGCTCACTGAGGCCGCCCGGGCAAAGCCCGGGCGTCGGGCGACCTT
TGGTCGCCCGGCCTCAGTGAGCGAGCGAGCGCGCAGAGAGGGAGTGGCCAACTCCATCACTAGGGGTTCC
TGCGGCCGCACCGGTGGCGCGCCGGAGAGGTGGGTTGGGGGCCAGTAGAAGGTGAAGAGTATACTTATAC
TCCCTGGGGAGAGTATAGGGTGGTGTGGAATCCATGGAAAACTTTCTTCCCAAACTGAGCCGGATCGTGC
CCCCAAATGTGCGACTACAGACTCGGGGAGAGAAAGGAGGTCTCTGAGATGAGGTCCAAGACTCTCCATG
GAGTGGAGTTATGTGGGAACCGGCGAGAATCGCCTTTCTGAATGAAGAGCCCTCTTCACTGCCCCACCCT
CACCTTAGAATTCTCTCCTCTTTCCAAAGAATGGCAGTTGAACCTCACTGGCCCCTCTGGGGAGGCTGGG
GGCTACTCCTGCATTTTTTCCCCTCCATTACAGTCTCCCTGCTTCACCTTCACCAGGCGGCTTTACTTAC
CTACCCCTGGGAAAAGAGGAGATAATGGCCTTAATATATCCAAAAACCACACCCCGACTACCCAAGAATT
AGCTCTTACCATCACCCTTTCTCTTCTCTCACTTTCCTAGGGGGCGCTGGGTGGTGTCTCCTCGGGAGAA
AGAAATGACTAGGTGGGGGGGAAAGGAATATTTGTAACCATATTCCCATCTCTGCTTTCCCAACCTCTCC
AAGTGAGACTGAGGGTGTGCCCAGTACTGCCATCCGAGAGATCTCTCTGCTTAAGGAATTGAATCACCCG
AACATTGTCAAGTAAGTATGCGTCTGAGAGGTGATCCAGCTGGAAAGGAGGATAAGTTCTGTCTGTACAG
TGTGGGCATTTCTCTCTCTCACACACCTCCATTTCCTCAAACTTTCCTTCTCTAGGCTGCTGGATGTCAT
TCACACAGAAAATAAACTCTACCTGGTTTTTGAATTTCTGCACCAAGATCTCAAGAAATTCATGGATGCC
TCTGCTCTCACTGGCATTCCTCTTCCCCTCATCAAGGTAATGCTTCTCATCAGCTCCTCTCATCATGGGC
ATGTCTTGGGGGACTGGTGGCAGGCAATTCAGGGTGATATTTTATGATTTTGGCCTCCTTCTGAGCCCTC
ATCTCCTATACACACACACTCCCCTTCTTTTTGTGTCTCCTTCCCTGCGAGCTCTCTAGAACTAGTGGAT
CCATAACTTCGTATAGCATACATTATACGAAGTTATGGAATTAATTCGCTGTCTGCGAGGGCCAGCTGTT
GGGGTGAGTACTCCCTCTCAAAAGCGGGCATGACTTCTGCGCTAAGATTGTCAGTTTCCAAAAACGAGGA
GGATTTGATATTCACCTGGCCCGCGGTGATGCCTTTGAGGGTGGCCGCGTCCATCTGGTCAGAAAAGACA
ATCTTTTTGTTGTCAAGCTTGAGGTGTGGCAGGCTTGAGATCTGGCCATACACTTGAGTGACAATGACAT
CCACTTTGCCTTTCTCTCCACAGGTGTCCACTCCCAGGTCCAACTGCAGGTCGAGCGTCGAGAACGTTAC
TGGCCGAAGCCGCTTGGAATAAGGCCGGTGTGCGTTTGTCTATATGTTATTTTCCACCATATTGCCGTCT
TTTGGCAATGTGAGGGCCCGGAAACCTGGCCCTGTCTTCTTGACGAGCATTCCTAGGGGTCTTTCCCCTC
TCGCCAAAGGAATGCAAGGTCTGTTGAATGTCGTGAAGGAAGCAGTTCCTCTGGAAGCTTCTTGAAGACA
AACAACGTCTGTAGCGACCCTTTGCAGGCAGCGGAACCCCCCACCTGGCGACAGGTGCCTCTGCGGCCAA
AAGCCACGTGTATAAGATACACCTGCAAAGGCGGCACAACCCCAGTGCCACGTTGTGAGTTGGATAGTTG
TGGAAAGAGTCAAATGGCTCTCCTCAAGCGTATTCAACAAGGGGCTGAAGGATGCCCAGAAGGTACCCCA
TTGTATGGGATCTGATCTGGGGCCTCGGTGCACATGCTTTACATGTGTTTAGTCGAGGTTAAAAAAACGT
CTAGGCCCCCCGAACCACGGGGACGTGGTTTTCCTTTGAAAAACACGATGATAAGCTTGCCACAACCATG
GCTGAACAAGATGGATTGCACGCAGGTTCTCCGGCCGCTTGGGTGGAGAGGCTATTCGGCTATGACTGGG
CACAACAGACAATCGGCTGCTCTGATGCCGCCGTGTTCCGGCTGTCAGCGCAGGGGCGCCCGGTTCTTTT
TGTCAAGACCGACCTGTCCGGTGCCCTGAATGAACTGCAGGACGAGGCAGCGCGGCTATCGTGGCTGGCC
ACGACGGGCGTTCCTTGCGCAGCTGTGCTCGACGTTGTCACTGAAGCGGGAAGGGACTGGCTGCTATTGG
GCGAAGTGCCGGGGCAGGATCTCCTGTCATCTCACCTTGCTCCTGCCGAGAAAGTATCCATCATGGCTGA
TGCAATGCGGCGGCTGCATACGCTTGATCCGGCTACCTGCCCATTCGACCACCAAGCGAAACATCGCATC
GAGCGAGCACGTACTCGGATGGAAGCCGGTCTTGTCGATCAGGATGATCTGGACGAAGAGCATCAGGGGC
TCGCGCCAGCCGAACTGTTCGCCAGGCTCAAGGCGCGCATGCCCGACGGCGAGGATCTCGTCGTGACCCA
TGGCGATGCCTGCTTGCCGAATATCATGGTGGAAAATGGCCGCTTTTCTGGATTCATCGACTGTGGCCGG
CTGGGTGTGGCGGACCGCTATCAGGACATAGCGTTGGCTACCCGTGATATTGCTGAAGAGCTTGGCGGCG
AATGGGCTGACCGCTTCCTCGTGCTTTACGGTATCGCCGCTCCCGATTCGCAGCGCATCGCCTTCTATCG
CCTTCTTGACGAGTTCTTCTGAGCGGGACTCTGGGGTTCGGGGGATCCAGACATGATAAGATACATTGAT
GAGTTTGGACAAACCACAACTAGAATGCAGTGAAAAAAATGCTTTATTTGTGAAATTTGTGATGCTATTG
CTTTATTTGTAACCATTATAAGCTGCAATAAACAAGTTAACAACAACAATTGCATTCATTTTATGTTTCA
GGTTCAGGGGGAGGTGTGGGAGGTTTTTTCTAGGGGGCCCCGGCGAGGCCGGGATGAGTTGGGAATAACT
TCGTATAGCATACATTATACGAAGTTATCCAAATTTTAAGGTACCACTGTGCATATGTATGAATTCGATA
TCAAGCTTATCGATCCCTAGGGTTGGACTGAACAATCAAAGTTGAAACTCTAGTGAGTCAACCTAGCAAC
TCAGGTGGGAGGTCAGATGAAACTCAGATAAACGGGATTTGAGAGCACTTGGTAAATTCCTCCAAAAAGC
CCTTCCATTTGGTGGAAGACCTAGCTAGTGAGTCCCTATTGTCTATTTTAGGGCTGGATTCTTCACTCCC
AGAGCTACTTTCAATCTATTAACAAACATTTTTTCAATGCACAGGATGTAGAAAAGGGATGGAAAATTGA
GTAAGACTTGGTCCTTATCCTCTCTGGGCTGACAGTCCATTGGGAGAAATAGCTTGTAAATATGTAACTA
TAATCCAACATAATAAAGGCTTTAGTAGAGTTTTAGGGGCACAGAGCAAACCCAGTCTGCTCACTGTAAT
GGAGAAACACAGTCCTCTCTTTCTCCTTTGTCAGAGCTATCTGTTCCAGCTGCTCCAGGGCCTAGCTTTC
TGCCATTCTCATCGGGTCCTCCACCGAGACCTTAAACCTCAGAATCTGCTTATTAACACAGAGGGGGCCA
TCAAGCTAGCAGACTTTGGACTAGCCAGAGCTTTTGGAGTTCCTGTTCGTACTTACGCCCATGAGGTGAG
TCCCTTTATGTCTTTTTTCTCTGAGCTTCCCAAGAGGTGTTAACTAGGGTATTCACAAAGTTACTAAAAA
TATCTGGCTAACAGTTTCTTACTAGGTAGAAATAATCTCTTGACATCCTAAAGAGTCTTAGGGTATGCAT
GGAATTCATACTGTGTTGCTAACTGGGCCCACACCTGTAATACCAATACTTTGGGAGGCTGAGGTGGGAG
GATCACTTGAGCCCAGGAGTTCGAGACCATCATGGGCAACATAGCGAGACCCCATCTCTACAAATCTACA
AAAAGAAAAAATTTAGAAATAAAATTATGACCAATTTGTCTCAAGTTTTTCCAGGAAGATCTCAAATTAG
GGGTTCAGTCCAGAACTATGGACTGGAAATCAGTGGGAGGGGAAAGATGATGGAGGGAAGGAAACGTCGA
CCTCGAGGGGCCCCGGCCGGCGGCCGCAGGAACCCCTAGTGATGGAGTTGGCCACTCCCTCTCTGCGCGC
TCGCTCGCTCACTGAGGCCGGGCGACCAAAGGTCGCCCGACGCCCGGGCTTTGCCCGGGCGGCCTCAGTG
AGCGAGCGAGCGCGCAGCTGCCTGCAGGGGCGCCTGATGCGGTATTTTCTCCTTACGCATCTGTGCGGTA
TTTCACACCGCATA
[142 nt withheld, positions 4565-4706]
C
[141 nt withheld, positions 4708-4848]
CCTTTGACGTTGGAGTCCACGTTCTTT
[37 nt withheld, positions 4876-4912]
ACCCTATCTCGGGCTATTCTTTTGATTTATAAGGGATTTTGCCGATTTCGGCCTATTGGTTAAAAAATGA
GCTGATTTAACAAAAATTTAACGCGAATTTTAACAAAATATTAACGTTTACAATTTTATGGTGCACTCTC
AGTACAATCTGCTCTGATGCCGCATAGTTAAGCCAGCCCCGACACCCGCCAACACCCGCTGACGCGCCCT
GACGGGCTTGTCTGCTCCCGGCATCCGCTTACAGACAAGCTGTGACCGTCTCCGGGAGCTGCATGTGTCA
GAGGTTTTCACCGTCATCACCGAAACGCGCGAGACGAAAGGGCCTCGTGATACGCCTATTTTTATAGGTT
AATGTCATGATAATAATGGTTTCTTAGACGTCAGGTGGCACTTTTCGGGGAAATGTGCGCGGAACCCCTA
TTTGTTTATTTTTCTAAATACATTCAAATATGTATCCGCTCATGAGACAATAACCCTGATAAATGCTTCA
ATAATATTGAAAAAGGAAGAGTATGAGTATTCAACATTTCCGTGTCGCCCTTATTCCCTTTTTTGCGGCA
TTTTGCCTTCCTGTTTTTGCTCACCCAGAAACGCTGGTGAAAGTAAAAGATGCTGAAGATCAGTTGGGTG
CACGAGTGGGTTACATCGAACTGGATCTCAACAGCGGTAAGATCCTTGAGAGTTTTCGCCCCGAAGAACG
TTTTCCAATGATGAGCACTTTTAAAGTTCTGCTATGTGGCGCGGTATTATCCCGTATTGACGCCGGGCAA
GAGCAACTCGGTCGCCGCATACACTATTCTCAGAATGACTTGGTTGAGTACTCACCAGTCACAGAAAAGC
ATCTTACGGATGGCATGACAGTAAGAGAATTATGCAGTGCTGCCATAACCATGAGTGATAACACTGCGGC
CAACTTACTTCTGACAACGATCGGAGGACCGAAGGAGCTAACCGCTTTTTTGCACAACATGGGGGATCAT
GTAACTCGCCTTGATCGTTGGGAACCGGAGCTGAATGAAGCCATACCAAACGACGAGCGTGACACCACGA
TGCCTGTAGCAATGGCAACAACGTTGCGCAAACTATTAACTGGCGAACTACTTACTCTAGCTTCCCGGCA
ACAATTAATAGACTGGATGGAGGCGGATAAAGTTGCAGGACCACTTCTGCGCTCGGCCCTTCCGGCTGGC
TGGTTTATTGCTGATAAATCTGGAGCCGGTGAGCGTGGGTCTCGCGGTATCATTGCAGCACTGGGGCCAG
ATGGTAAGCCCTCCCGTATCGTAGTTATCTACACGACGGGGAGTCAGGCAACTATGGATGAACGAAATAG
ACAGATCGCTGAGATAGGTGCCTCACTGATTAAGCATTGGTAACTGTCAGACCAAGTTTACTCATATATA
CTTTAGATTGATTTAAAACTTCATTTTTAATTTAAAAGGATCTAGGTGAAGATCCTTTTTGATAATCTCA
TGACCAAAATCCCTTAACGTGAGTTTTCGTTCCACTGAGCGTCAGACCCCGTAGAAAAGATCAAAGGATC
TTCTTGAGATCCTTTTTTTCTGCGCGTAATCTGCTGCTTGCAAACAAAAAAACCACCGCTACCAGCGGTG
GTTTGTTTGCCGGATCAAGAGCTACCAACTCTTTTTCCGAAGGTAACTGGCTTCAGCAGAGCGCAGATAC
CAAATACTGTCCTTCTAGTGTAGCCGTAGTTAGGCCACCACTTCAAGAACTCTGTAGCACCGCCTACATA
CCTCGCTCTGCTAATCCTGTTACCAGTGGCTGCTGCCAGTGGCGATAAGTCGTGTCTTACCGGGTTGGAC
TCAAGACGATAGTTACCGGATAAGGCGCAGCGGTCGGGCTGAACGGGGGGTTCGTGCACACAGCCCAGCT
TGGAGCGAACGACCTACACCGAACTGAGATACCTACAGCGTGAGCTATGAGAAAGCGCCACGCTTCCCGA
AGGGAGAAAGGCGGACAGGTATCCGGTAAGCGGCAGGGTCGGAACAGGAGAGCGCACGAGGGAGCTTCCA
GGGGGAAACGCCTGGTATCTTTATAGTCCTGTCGGGTTTCGCCACCTCTGACTTGAGCGTCGATTTTTGT
GATGCTCGTCAGGGGGGCGGAGCCTATGGAAAAACGCCAGCAACGCGGCCTTTTTACGGTTCCTGGCCTT
TTGCTGGCCTTTTGCTCACATGT
