>Addgene plasmid #73975 | pAAV-SEPT_Cdk2-T160A-siR | addgene partial sequence | sequence record 140406 | pEXFP-3 5'-CAGGTTCAGGGGGAGGTGTGG-3'
GAGTTGGGAATAACTTCGTATAGCATACATTATACGAAGTTATCCAAATTTTAAGGTACCACTGTGCATA
TGTATGAATTCGATATCAAGCTTATCGATCCCTAGGGTTGGACTGAACAATCAAAGTTGAAACTCTAGTG
AGTCAACCTAGCAACTCAGGTGGGAGGTCAGATGAAACTCAGATAAACGGGATTTGAGAGCACTTGGTAA
ATTCCTCCAAAAAGCCCTTCCATTTGGTGGAAGACCTAGCTAGTGAGTCCCTATTGTCTATTTTAGGGCT
GGATTCTTCACTCCCAGAGCTACTTTCAATCTATTAACAAACATTTTTTCAATGCACAGGATGTAGAAAA
GGGATGGAAAATTGAGTAAGACTTGGTCCTTATCCTCTCTGGGCTGACAGTCCATTGGGAGAAATAGCTT
GTAAATATGTAACTATAATCCAACATAATAAAGGCTTTAGTAGAGTTTTAGGGGCACAGAGCAAACCCAG
TCTGCTCACTGTAATGGAGAAACACAGTCCTCTCTTTCTCCTTTGTCAGAGCTATCTGTTCCAGCTGCTC
CAGGGCCTAGCTTTCTGCCATTCTCATCGGGTCCTCCACCGAGACCTTAAACCTCAGAATCTGCTTATTA
ACACAGAGGGGGCCATCAAGCTAGCAGACTTTGGACTAGCCAGAGCTTTTGGAGTTCCTGTTCGTACTTA
CGCCCATGAGGTGAGTCCCTTTATGTCTTTTTTCTCTGAGCTTCCCAAGAGGTGTTAACTAGGGTATTCA
CAAAGTTACTAAAAATATCTGGCTAACAGTTTCTTACTAGGTAGAAATAATCTCTTGACATCCTAAAGAG
TCTTAGGGTATGCATG
