>Addgene plasmid #73975 | pAAV-SEPT_Cdk2-T160A-siR | addgene partial sequence | sequence record 140407 | synth-int-R 5'-ggagtactcaccccaacagc-3'
TTCTAGAGAGCTCGCAGGGAAGGAGACACAAAAAGAAGGGGAGTGTGTGTGTATAGGAGATGAGGGCTCA
GAAGGAGGCCAAAATCATAAAATATCACCCTGAATTGCCTGCCACCAGTCCCCCAAGACATGCCCATGAT
GAGAGGAGCTGATGAGAAGCATTACCTTGATGAGGGGAAGAGGAATGCCAGTGAGAGCAGAGGCATCCAT
GAATTTCTTGAGATCTTGGTGCAGAAATTCAAAAACCAGGTAGAGTTTATTTTCTGTGTGAATGACATCC
AGCAGCCTAGAGAAGGAAAGTTTGAGGAAATGGAGGTGTGTGAGAGAGAGAAATGCCCACACTGTACAGA
CAGAACTTATCCTCCTTTCCAGCTGGATCACCTCTCAGACGCATACTTACTTGACAATGTTCGGGTGATT
CAATTCCTTAAGCAGAGAGATCTCTCGGATGGCAGTACTGGGCACACCCTCAGTCTCACTTGGAGAGGTT
GGGAAAGCAGAGATGGGAATATGGTTACAAATATTCCTTTCCCCCCCACCTAGTCATTTCTTTCTCCCGA
GGAGACACCACCCAGCGCCCCCTAGGAAAGTGAGAGAAGAGAAAGGGTGATGGTAAGAGCTAATTCTTGG
GTAGTCGGGGTGTGGTTTTTGGATATATTAAGGCCATTATCTCCTCTTTTCCCAGGGGTAGGTAAGTAAA
GCCGCCTGGTGAAGGTGAAGCAGGGAGACTGTAATGGAGGGGAAAAAATGCAGGAGTAGCCCC
